LOCUS       Exported 6377 bp ds-DNA circular SYN 12-MAY-2021
DEFINITION  C-terminal tagging with mAID-mCherry2 using CRISPR/Cas9.
ACCESSION   .
VERSION     .
KEYWORDS    pMK293 (mAID-mCherry2-Hygro)
SOURCE      synthetic DNA construct
  ORGANISM  synthetic DNA construct
REFERENCE   1 (bases 1 to 6377)
  AUTHORS   Natsume T, Kiyomitsu T, Saga Y, Kanemaki MT
  TITLE     Rapid Protein Depletion in Human Cells by Auxin-Inducible Degron
            Tagging with Short Homology Donors.
  JOURNAL   Cell Rep. 2016 Apr 5;15(1):210-8. doi: 10.1016/j.celrep.2016.03.001.
            Epub 2016 Mar 24.
  PUBMED    27052166
REFERENCE   2 (bases 1 to 6377)
  AUTHORS   .
  TITLE     Direct Submission
  JOURNAL   Exported May 12, 2021 from SnapGene Server 1.1.58
            http://www.snapgene.com
FEATURES             Location/Qualifiers
     source          1..6377
                     /organism="synthetic DNA construct"
                     /mol_type="other DNA"
     rep_origin      4..459
                     /direction=RIGHT
                     /label=f1 ori
                     /note="f1 bacteriophage origin of replication; arrow
                     indicates direction of (+) strand synthesis"
     primer_bind     complement(91..110)
                     /label=F1ori-R
                     /note="F1 origin, reverse primer"
     primer_bind     301..322
                     /label=F1ori-F
                     /note="F1 origin, forward primer"
     primer_bind     585..607
                     /label=M13/pUC Forward
                     /note="In lacZ gene"
     primer_bind     599..616
                     /label=M13 Forward
                     /note="In lacZ gene. Also called M13-F20 or M13 (-21)
                     Forward"
     primer_bind     600..616
                     /label=M13 fwd
                     /note="common sequencing primer, one of multiple similar
                     variants"
     primer_bind     626..645
                     /label=T7
                     /note="T7 promoter, forward primer"
     promoter        626..644
                     /label=T7 promoter
                     /note="promoter for bacteriophage T7 RNA polymerase"
     CDS             681..884
                     /codon_start=1
                     /product="minimal degron from the auxin-responsive IAA17
                     protein of Arabidopsis thaliana (Kubota et al., 2013)"
                     /label=mini-AID
                     /note="acts as an auxin-inducible degron (AID) in the
                     presence of TIR1"
                     /translation="KEKSACPKDPAKPPAKAQVVGWPPVRSYRKNVMVSCQKSSGGPEA
                     AAFVKVSMDGAPYLRKIDLRMYK"
     CDS             891..1601
                     /codon_start=1
                     /product="derivative of the monomeric red fluorescent
                     protein mCherry"
                     /label=mCherry2
                     /note="mammalian codon-optimized"
                     /translation="MVSKGEEDNMAIIKEFMRFKVHMEGSVNGHEFEIEGEGEGRPYEG
                     TQTAKLKVTKGGPLPFAWDILSPQFMYGSKAYVKHPADIPDYLKLSFPEGFNWERVMNF
                     EDGGVVTVTQDSSLQDGEFIYKVKLRGTNFPSDGPVMQCRTMGWEASTERMYPEDGALK
                     GEIKQRLKLKDGGHYDAEVKTTYKAKKPVQLPGAYNVDIKLDILSHNEDYTIVEQYERA
                     EGRHSTGGMDELYK"
     primer_bind     complement(1036..1054)
                     /label=mCherry-R
                     /note="mCherry, reverse primer"
     polyA_signal    1719..1840
                     /label=SV40 poly(A) signal
                     /note="SV40 polyadenylation signal"
     primer_bind     complement(1756..1775)
                     /label=SV40pA-R
                     /note="SV40 polyA, reverse primer"
     primer_bind     1810..1829
                     /label=EBV-rev
                     /note="SV40 polyA terminator, reverse primer"
     protein_bind    complement(1871..1904)
                     /label=loxP
                     /bound_moiety="Cre recombinase"
                     /note="Cre-mediated recombination occurs in the 8-bp core
                     sequence (GCATACAT)."
     promoter        1965..2464
                     /label=PGK promoter
                     /note="mouse phosphoglycerate kinase 1 promoter"
     primer_bind     complement(2000..2023)
                     /label=MSCV-rev
                     /note="Murine stem cell virus, reverse primer"
     primer_bind     2397..2416
                     /label=mPGK-F
                     /note="Mouse PGK promoter, forward primer"
     CDS             2525..3544
                     /codon_start=1
                     /gene="aph(4)-Ia"
                     /product="aminoglycoside phosphotransferase from E. coli"
                     /label=HygR
                     /note="confers resistance to hygromycin"
                     /translation="KPELTATSVEKFLIEKFDSVSDLMQLSEGEESRAFSFDVGGRGYV
                     LRVNSCADGFYKDRYVYRHFASAALPIPEVLDIGEFSESLTYCISRRAQGVTLQDLPET
                     ELPAVLQPVAEAMDAIAAADLSQTSGFGPFGPQGIGQYTTWRDFICAIADPHVYHWQTV
                     MDDTVSASVAQALDELMLWAEDCPEVRHLVHADFGSNNVLTDNGRITAVIDWSEAMFGD
                     SQYEVANIFFWRPWLACMEQQTRYFERRHPELAGSPRLRAYMLRIGLDQLYQSLVDGNF
                     DDAAWAQGRCDAIVRSGAGTVGRTQIARRSAAVWTDGCVEVLADSGNRRPSTRPRAKE"
     protein_bind    complement(4107..4140)
                     /label=loxP
                     /bound_moiety="Cre recombinase"
                     /note="Cre-mediated recombination occurs in the 8-bp core
                     sequence (GCATACAT)."
     primer_bind     complement(4189..4209)
                     /label=T3
                     /note="T3 promoter, forward primer"
     promoter        complement(4189..4207)
                     /label=T3 promoter
                     /note="promoter for bacteriophage T3 RNA polymerase"
     primer_bind     complement(4228..4244)
                     /label=M13 rev
                     /note="common sequencing primer, one of multiple similar
                     variants"
     primer_bind     complement(4228..4244)
                     /label=M13 Reverse
                     /note="In lacZ gene. Also called M13-rev"
     primer_bind     complement(4241..4263)
                     /label=M13/pUC Reverse
                     /note="In lacZ gene"
     protein_bind    4252..4268
                     /label=lac operator
                     /bound_moiety="lac repressor encoded by lacI"
                     /note="The lac repressor binds to the lac operator to
                     inhibit transcription in E. coli. This inhibition can be
                     relieved by adding lactose or
                     isopropyl-beta-D-thiogalactopyranoside (IPTG)."
     promoter        complement(4276..4306)
                     /label=lac promoter
                     /note="promoter for the E. coli lac operon"
     protein_bind    4321..4342
                     /label=CAP binding site
                     /bound_moiety="E. coli catabolite activator protein"
                     /note="CAP binding activates transcription in the presence
                     of cAMP."
     primer_bind     complement(4459..4476)
                     /label=L4440
                     /note="L4440 vector, forward primer"
     rep_origin      complement(4630..5218)
                     /direction=LEFT
                     /label=ori
                     /note="high-copy-number ColE1/pMB1/pBR322/pUC origin of
                     replication"
     primer_bind     complement(4710..4729)
                     /label=pBR322ori-F
                     /note="pBR322 origin, forward primer"
     CDS             complement(5389..6249)
                     /codon_start=1
                     /gene="bla"
                     /product="beta-lactamase"
                     /label=AmpR
                     /note="confers resistance to ampicillin, carbenicillin, and
                     related antibiotics"
                     /translation="MSIQHFRVALIPFFAAFCLPVFAHPETLVKVKDAEDQLGARVGYI
                     ELDLNSGKILESFRPEERFPMMSTFKVLLCGAVLSRIDAGQEQLGRRIHYSQNDLVEYS
                     PVTEKHLTDGMTVRELCSAAITMSDNTAANLLLTTIGGPKELTAFLHNMGDHVTRLDRW
                     EPELNEAIPNDERDTTMPVAMATTLRKLLTGELLTLASRQQLIDWMEADKVAGPLLRSA
                     LPAGWFIADKSGAGERGSRGIIAALGPDGKPSRIVVIYTTGSQATMDERNRQIAEIGAS
                     LIKHW"
     primer_bind     6012..6031
                     /label=Amp-R
                     /note="Ampicillin resistance gene, reverse primer"
     promoter        complement(6250..6354)
                     /gene="bla"
                     /label=AmpR promoter
ORIGIN
        1 ctgnnnnnnn nnnnnnnnnn nnnnnnnnnn nnnnnnnnnn nnnnnnnnnn nnnnnnnnnn
       61 nnnnnnnnnn nnnnnnnnnn nnnnnnnnnn nnnnnnnnnn nnnnnnnnnn nnnnnnnnnn
      121 nnnnnnncnn nnnnnnnnnn nnnnnnnnnn nnnnnnnnnn nnnnnnnnnn nnnnnnnnnn
      181 nnnnnnnnnn nnnnnnnnnn nnnnnnnnnn nnnnnnnnna nnnnnnnnnn nnnnnnnnnn
      241 nnnnnnnnnn nnnnnnnnnn nnnnnnnnnc ctttgacgtt ggagtccacg ttctttaata
      301 gtggactctt gttccaaact ggaacaacac tcaaccctat ctcggtctat tcttttgatt
      361 tataagggat tttgccgatt tcggcctatt ggttaaaaaa tgagctgatt taacaaaaat
      421 ttaacgcgaa ttttaacaaa atattaacgc ttacaatttc cattcgccat tcaggctgcg
      481 caactgttgg gaagggcgat cggtgcgggc ctcttcgcta ttacgccagc tggcgaaagg
      541 gggatgtgct gcaaggcgat taagttgggt aacgccaggg ttttcccagt cacgacgttg
      601 taaaacgacg gccagtgagc gcgcgtaata cgactcacta tagggcgaat tggagctccc
      661 cgggatccgg tgcaggcgcc aaggagaaga gtgcttgtcc taaagatcca gccaaacctc
      721 cggccaaggc acaagttgtg ggatggccac cggtgagatc ataccggaag aacgtgatgg
      781 tttcctgcca aaaatcaagc ggtggcccgg aggcggcggc gttcgtgaag gtatcaatgg
      841 acggagcacc gtacttgagg aaaatcgatt tgaggatgta taaagctagc atggtgagca
      901 agggcgagga ggataacatg gccatcatca aggagttcat gcgcttcaag gtgcacatgg
      961 agggctccgt gaacggccac gagttcgaga tcgagggcga gggcgagggc cgcccctacg
     1021 agggcaccca gaccgccaag ctgaaggtga ccaagggtgg ccccctgccc ttcgcctggg
     1081 acatcctgtc ccctcagttc atgtacggct ccaaggccta cgtgaagcac cccgccgaca
     1141 tccccgacta cttgaagctg tccttccccg agggcttcaa ttgggagcgc gtgatgaact
     1201 tcgaggacgg cggcgtggtg accgtgaccc aggactcctc cctgcaggac ggcgagttca
     1261 tctacaaggt gaagctgcgc ggcaccaact tcccctccga cggccccgta atgcagtgtc
     1321 gtaccatggg ctgggaggcc tccactgagc ggatgtaccc cgaggacggc gccctgaagg
     1381 gcgagatcaa gcagaggctg aagctgaagg acggcggcca ctacgacgct gaggtcaaga
     1441 ccacctacaa ggccaagaag cccgtgcagc tgcccggcgc ctacaacgtc gacatcaagt
     1501 tggacatcct ttcccacaac gaggactaca ccatcgtgga acagtacgaa cgcgccgagg
     1561 gccgccactc caccggcggc atggacgagc tgtacaagta atctagataa ctgatcataa
     1621 tcagccatac cacatttgta gaggttttac ttgctttaaa aaacctccca cacctccccc
     1681 tgaacctgaa acataaaatg aatgcaattg ttgttgttaa cttgtttatt gcagcttata
     1741 atggttacaa ataaagcaat agcatcacaa atttcacaaa taaagcattt ttttcactgc
     1801 attctagttg tggtttgtcc aaactcatca atgtatctta acgcgtcgat catattcaat
     1861 aacccttaat ataacttcgt ataatgtatg ctatacgaag ttattaggtc tgaagaggag
     1921 tttacgtcca gccaagctta ggatctcgac ctcgaaattc taccgggtag gggaggcgct
     1981 tttcccaagg cagtctggag catgcgcttt agcagccccg ctgggcactt ggcgctacac
     2041 aagtggcctc tggcctcgca cacattccac atccaccggt aggcgccaac cgactccgtt
     2101 ctttggtggc cccttcgcgc caccttctac tcctccccta gtcaggaagt tcccccccgc
     2161 cccgcagctc gcgtcgtgca ggacgtgaca aatggaagta gcacgtctca ctagtctcgt
     2221 gcagatggac agcaccgctg agcaatggaa gcgggtaggc ctttggggca gcggccaata
     2281 gcagctttgc tccttcgctt tctgggctca gaggctggga aggggtgggt ccgggggcgg
     2341 gctcaggggc gggctcaggg gcggggcggg cgcccgaagg tcctccggag gcccggcatt
     2401 ctgcacgctt caaaagcgca cgtctgccgc gctgttctcc tcttcctcat ctccgggcct
     2461 ttcgacctgc atccatctag atctcgagca gctgaagctt accgctagca tggatagatc
     2521 cggaaagcct gaactcaccg cgacgtctgt cgagaagttt ctgatcgaaa agttcgacag
     2581 cgtctccgac ctgatgcagc tctcggaggg cgaagaatct cgtgctttca gcttcgatgt
     2641 aggagggcgt ggatatgtcc tgcgggtaaa tagctgcgcc gatggtttct acaaagatcg
     2701 ttatgtttat cggcactttg catcggccgc gctcccgatt ccggaagtgc ttgacattgg
     2761 ggaattcagc gagagcctga cctattgcat ctcccgccgt gcacagggtg tcacgttgca
     2821 agacctgcct gaaaccgaac tgcccgctgt tctgcagccg gtcgcggagg ccatggatgc
     2881 gatcgctgcg gccgatctta gccagacgag cgggttcggc ccattcggac cgcaaggaat
     2941 cggtcaatac actacatggc gtgatttcat atgcgcgatt gctgatcccc atgtgtatca
     3001 ctggcaaact gtgatggacg acaccgtcag tgcgtccgtc gcgcaggctc tcgatgagct
     3061 gatgctttgg gccgaggact gccccgaagt ccggcacctc gtgcacgcgg atttcggctc
     3121 caacaatgtc ctgacggaca atggccgcat aacagcggtc attgactgga gcgaggcgat
     3181 gttcggggat tcccaatacg aggtcgccaa catcttcttc tggaggccgt ggttggcttg
     3241 tatggagcag cagacgcgct acttcgagcg gaggcatccg gagcttgcag gatcgccgcg
     3301 gctccgggcg tatatgctcc gcattggtct tgaccaactc tatcagagct tggttgacgg
     3361 caatttcgat gatgcagctt gggcgcaggg tcgatgcgac gcaatcgtcc gatccggagc
     3421 cgggactgtc gggcgtacac aaatcgcccg cagaagcgcg gccgtctgga ccgatggctg
     3481 tgtagaagta ctcgccgata gtggaaaccg acgccccagc actcgtccga gggcaaagga
     3541 ataggctagc cgcccgcccc acgacccgca gcgcccgacc gaaaggagcg cacgacccca
     3601 tgcatcgatg atatcagatc cccgggatgc agaaattgat gatctattaa acaataaaga
     3661 tgtccactaa aatggaagtt tttcctgtca tactttgtta agaagggtga gaacagagta
     3721 cctacatttt gaatggaagg attggagcta cgggggtggg ggtggggtgg gattagataa
     3781 atgcctgctc tttactgaag gctctttact attgctttat gataatgttt catagttgga
     3841 tatcataatt taaacaagca aaaccaaatt aagggccagc tcattcctcc cactcatgat
     3901 ctatagatct atagatctct cgtgggatca ttgtttttct cttgattccc actttgtggt
     3961 tctaagtact gtggtttcca aatgtgtcag tttcatagcc tgaagaacga gatcagcagc
     4021 ctctgttcca catacacttc attctcagta ttgttttgcc aagttctaat tccatcagaa
     4081 gctggtcgag atccggaacc cttaatataa cttcgtataa tgtatgctat acgaagttat
     4141 taggtccctc gaagaggttc actaggatcc ggtacccagc ttttgttccc tttagtgagg
     4201 gttaattgcg cgcttggcgt aatcatggtc atagctgttt cctgtgtgaa attgttatcc
     4261 gctcacaatt ccacacaaca tacgagccgg aagcataaag tgtaaagcct ggggtgccta
     4321 atgagtgagc taactcacat taattgcgtt gcgctcactg cccgctttcc agtcgggaaa
     4381 cctgtcgtgc cagctgcatt aatgaatcgg ccaacgcgcg gggagaggcg gtttgcgtat
     4441 tgggcgctct tccgcttcct cgctcactga ctcgctgcgc tcggtcgttc ggctgcggcg
     4501 agcggtatca gctcactcaa aggcggtaat acggttatcc acagaatcag gggataacgc
     4561 aggaaagaac atgtgagcaa aaggccagca aaaggccagg aaccgtaaaa aggccgcgtt
     4621 gctggcgttt ttccataggc tccgcccccc tgacgagcat cacaaaaatc gacgctcaag
     4681 tcagaggtgg cgaaacccga caggactata aagataccag gcgtttcccc ctggaagctc
     4741 cctcgtgcgc tctcctgttc cgaccctgcc gcttaccgga tacctgtccg cctttctccc
     4801 ttcgggaagc gtggcgcttt ctcatagctc acgctgtagg tatctcagtt cggtgtaggt
     4861 cgttcgctcc aagctgggct gtgtgcacga accccccgtt cagcccgacc gctgcgcctt
     4921 atccggtaac tatcgtcttg agtccaaccc ggtaagacac gacttatcgc cactggcagc
     4981 agccactggt aacaggatta gcagagcgag gtatgtaggc ggtgctacag agttcttgaa
     5041 gtggtggcct aactacggct acactagaag gacagtattt ggtatctgcg ctctgctgaa
     5101 gccagttacc ttcggaaaaa gagttggtag ctcttgatcc ggcaaacaaa ccaccgctgg
     5161 tagcggtggt ttttttgttt gcaagcagca gattacgcgc agaaaaaaag gatctcaaga
     5221 agatcctttg atcttttcta cggggtctga cgctcagtgg aacgaaaact cacgttaagg
     5281 gattttggtc atgagattat caaaaaggat cttcacctag atccttttaa attaaaaatg
     5341 aagttttaaa tcaatctaaa gtatatatga gtaaacttgg tctgacagtt accaatgctt
     5401 aatcagtgag gcacctatct cagcgatctg tctatttcgt tcatccatag ttgcctgact
     5461 ccccgtcgtg tagataacta cgatacggga gggcttacca tctggcccca gtgctgcaat
     5521 gataccgcga gacccacgct caccggctcc agatttatca gcaataaacc agccagccgg
     5581 aagggccgag cgcagaagtg gtcctgcaac tttatccgcc tccatccagt ctattaattg
     5641 ttgccgggaa gctagagtaa gtagttcgcc agttaatagt ttgcgcaacg ttgttgccat
     5701 tgctacaggc atcgtggtgt cacgctcgtc gtttggtatg gcttcattca gctccggttc
     5761 ccaacgatca aggcgagtta catgatcccc catgttgtgc aaaaaagcgg ttagctcctt
     5821 cggtcctccg atcgttgtca gaagtaagtt ggccgcagtg ttatcactca tggttatggc
     5881 agcactgcat aattctctta ctgtcatgcc atccgtaaga tgcttttctg tgactggtga
     5941 gtactcaacc aagtcattct gagaatagtg tatgcggcga ccgagttgct cttgcccggc
     6001 gtcaatacgg gataataccg cgccacatag cagaacttta aaagtgctca tcattggaaa
     6061 acgttcttcg gggcgaaaac tctcaaggat cttaccgctg ttgagatcca gttcgatgta
     6121 acccactcgt gcacccaact gatcttcagc atcttttact ttcaccagcg tttctgggtg
     6181 agcaaaaaca ggaaggcaaa atgccgcaaa aaagggaata agggcgacac ggaaatgttg
     6241 aatactcata ctcttccttt ttcaatatta ttgaagcatt tatcagggtt attgtctcat
     6301 gagcggatac atatttgaat gtatttagaa aaataaacaa ataggggttc cgcgcacatt
     6361 tccccgaaaa gtgccac
//
