>Addgene plasmid #72831 | pMK293 (mAID-mCherry2-Hygro) | addgene full sequence | sequence record 222831 | Addgene NGS Result
CTG
[124 nt withheld, positions 4-127]
C
[91 nt withheld, positions 129-219]
A
[49 nt withheld, positions 221-269]
CCTTTGACGTTGGAGTCCACGTTCTTTAATAGTGGACTCTTGTTCCAAACTGGAACAACACTCAACCCTA
TCTCGGTCTATTCTTTTGATTTATAAGGGATTTTGCCGATTTCGGCCTATTGGTTAAAAAATGAGCTGAT
TTAACAAAAATTTAACGCGAATTTTAACAAAATATTAACGCTTACAATTTCCATTCGCCATTCAGGCTGC
GCAACTGTTGGGAAGGGCGATCGGTGCGGGCCTCTTCGCTATTACGCCAGCTGGCGAAAGGGGGATGTGC
TGCAAGGCGATTAAGTTGGGTAACGCCAGGGTTTTCCCAGTCACGACGTTGTAAAACGACGGCCAGTGAG
CGCGCGTAATACGACTCACTATAGGGCGAATTGGAGCTCCCCGGGATCCGGTGCAGGCGCCAAGGAGAAG
AGTGCTTGTCCTAAAGATCCAGCCAAACCTCCGGCCAAGGCACAAGTTGTGGGATGGCCACCGGTGAGAT
CATACCGGAAGAACGTGATGGTTTCCTGCCAAAAATCAAGCGGTGGCCCGGAGGCGGCGGCGTTCGTGAA
GGTATCAATGGACGGAGCACCGTACTTGAGGAAAATCGATTTGAGGATGTATAAAGCTAGCATGGTGAGC
AAGGGCGAGGAGGATAACATGGCCATCATCAAGGAGTTCATGCGCTTCAAGGTGCACATGGAGGGCTCCG
TGAACGGCCACGAGTTCGAGATCGAGGGCGAGGGCGAGGGCCGCCCCTACGAGGGCACCCAGACCGCCAA
GCTGAAGGTGACCAAGGGTGGCCCCCTGCCCTTCGCCTGGGACATCCTGTCCCCTCAGTTCATGTACGGC
TCCAAGGCCTACGTGAAGCACCCCGCCGACATCCCCGACTACTTGAAGCTGTCCTTCCCCGAGGGCTTCA
ATTGGGAGCGCGTGATGAACTTCGAGGACGGCGGCGTGGTGACCGTGACCCAGGACTCCTCCCTGCAGGA
CGGCGAGTTCATCTACAAGGTGAAGCTGCGCGGCACCAACTTCCCCTCCGACGGCCCCGTAATGCAGTGT
CGTACCATGGGCTGGGAGGCCTCCACTGAGCGGATGTACCCCGAGGACGGCGCCCTGAAGGGCGAGATCA
AGCAGAGGCTGAAGCTGAAGGACGGCGGCCACTACGACGCTGAGGTCAAGACCACCTACAAGGCCAAGAA
GCCCGTGCAGCTGCCCGGCGCCTACAACGTCGACATCAAGTTGGACATCCTTTCCCACAACGAGGACTAC
ACCATCGTGGAACAGTACGAACGCGCCGAGGGCCGCCACTCCACCGGCGGCATGGACGAGCTGTACAAGT
AATCTAGATAACTGATCATAATCAGCCATACCACATTTGTAGAGGTTTTACTTGCTTTAAAAAACCTCCC
ACACCTCCCCCTGAACCTGAAACATAAAATGAATGCAATTGTTGTTGTTAACTTGTTTATTGCAGCTTAT
AATGGTTACAAATAAAGCAATAGCATCACAAATTTCACAAATAAAGCATTTTTTTCACTGCATTCTAGTT
GTGGTTTGTCCAAACTCATCAATGTATCTTAACGCGTCGATCATATTCAATAACCCTTAATATAACTTCG
TATAATGTATGCTATACGAAGTTATTAGGTCTGAAGAGGAGTTTACGTCCAGCCAAGCTTAGGATCTCGA
CCTCGAAATTCTACCGGGTAGGGGAGGCGCTTTTCCCAAGGCAGTCTGGAGCATGCGCTTTAGCAGCCCC
GCTGGGCACTTGGCGCTACACAAGTGGCCTCTGGCCTCGCACACATTCCACATCCACCGGTAGGCGCCAA
CCGACTCCGTTCTTTGGTGGCCCCTTCGCGCCACCTTCTACTCCTCCCCTAGTCAGGAAGTTCCCCCCCG
CCCCGCAGCTCGCGTCGTGCAGGACGTGACAAATGGAAGTAGCACGTCTCACTAGTCTCGTGCAGATGGA
CAGCACCGCTGAGCAATGGAAGCGGGTAGGCCTTTGGGGCAGCGGCCAATAGCAGCTTTGCTCCTTCGCT
TTCTGGGCTCAGAGGCTGGGAAGGGGTGGGTCCGGGGGCGGGCTCAGGGGCGGGCTCAGGGGCGGGGCGG
GCGCCCGAAGGTCCTCCGGAGGCCCGGCATTCTGCACGCTTCAAAAGCGCACGTCTGCCGCGCTGTTCTC
CTCTTCCTCATCTCCGGGCCTTTCGACCTGCATCCATCTAGATCTCGAGCAGCTGAAGCTTACCGCTAGC
ATGGATAGATCCGGAAAGCCTGAACTCACCGCGACGTCTGTCGAGAAGTTTCTGATCGAAAAGTTCGACA
GCGTCTCCGACCTGATGCAGCTCTCGGAGGGCGAAGAATCTCGTGCTTTCAGCTTCGATGTAGGAGGGCG
TGGATATGTCCTGCGGGTAAATAGCTGCGCCGATGGTTTCTACAAAGATCGTTATGTTTATCGGCACTTT
GCATCGGCCGCGCTCCCGATTCCGGAAGTGCTTGACATTGGGGAATTCAGCGAGAGCCTGACCTATTGCA
TCTCCCGCCGTGCACAGGGTGTCACGTTGCAAGACCTGCCTGAAACCGAACTGCCCGCTGTTCTGCAGCC
GGTCGCGGAGGCCATGGATGCGATCGCTGCGGCCGATCTTAGCCAGACGAGCGGGTTCGGCCCATTCGGA
CCGCAAGGAATCGGTCAATACACTACATGGCGTGATTTCATATGCGCGATTGCTGATCCCCATGTGTATC
ACTGGCAAACTGTGATGGACGACACCGTCAGTGCGTCCGTCGCGCAGGCTCTCGATGAGCTGATGCTTTG
GGCCGAGGACTGCCCCGAAGTCCGGCACCTCGTGCACGCGGATTTCGGCTCCAACAATGTCCTGACGGAC
AATGGCCGCATAACAGCGGTCATTGACTGGAGCGAGGCGATGTTCGGGGATTCCCAATACGAGGTCGCCA
ACATCTTCTTCTGGAGGCCGTGGTTGGCTTGTATGGAGCAGCAGACGCGCTACTTCGAGCGGAGGCATCC
GGAGCTTGCAGGATCGCCGCGGCTCCGGGCGTATATGCTCCGCATTGGTCTTGACCAACTCTATCAGAGC
TTGGTTGACGGCAATTTCGATGATGCAGCTTGGGCGCAGGGTCGATGCGACGCAATCGTCCGATCCGGAG
CCGGGACTGTCGGGCGTACACAAATCGCCCGCAGAAGCGCGGCCGTCTGGACCGATGGCTGTGTAGAAGT
ACTCGCCGATAGTGGAAACCGACGCCCCAGCACTCGTCCGAGGGCAAAGGAATAGGCTAGCCGCCCGCCC
CACGACCCGCAGCGCCCGACCGAAAGGAGCGCACGACCCCATGCATCGATGATATCAGATCCCCGGGATG
CAGAAATTGATGATCTATTAAACAATAAAGATGTCCACTAAAATGGAAGTTTTTCCTGTCATACTTTGTT
AAGAAGGGTGAGAACAGAGTACCTACATTTTGAATGGAAGGATTGGAGCTACGGGGGTGGGGGTGGGGTG
GGATTAGATAAATGCCTGCTCTTTACTGAAGGCTCTTTACTATTGCTTTATGATAATGTTTCATAGTTGG
ATATCATAATTTAAACAAGCAAAACCAAATTAAGGGCCAGCTCATTCCTCCCACTCATGATCTATAGATC
TATAGATCTCTCGTGGGATCATTGTTTTTCTCTTGATTCCCACTTTGTGGTTCTAAGTACTGTGGTTTCC
AAATGTGTCAGTTTCATAGCCTGAAGAACGAGATCAGCAGCCTCTGTTCCACATACACTTCATTCTCAGT
ATTGTTTTGCCAAGTTCTAATTCCATCAGAAGCTGGTCGAGATCCGGAACCCTTAATATAACTTCGTATA
ATGTATGCTATACGAAGTTATTAGGTCCCTCGAAGAGGTTCACTAGGATCCGGTACCCAGCTTTTGTTCC
CTTTAGTGAGGGTTAATTGCGCGCTTGGCGTAATCATGGTCATAGCTGTTTCCTGTGTGAAATTGTTATC
CGCTCACAATTCCACACAACATACGAGCCGGAAGCATAAAGTGTAAAGCCTGGGGTGCCTAATGAGTGAG
CTAACTCACATTAATTGCGTTGCGCTCACTGCCCGCTTTCCAGTCGGGAAACCTGTCGTGCCAGCTGCAT
TAATGAATCGGCCAACGCGCGGGGAGAGGCGGTTTGCGTATTGGGCGCTCTTCCGCTTCCTCGCTCACTG
ACTCGCTGCGCTCGGTCGTTCGGCTGCGGCGAGCGGTATCAGCTCACTCAAAGGCGGTAATACGGTTATC
CACAGAATCAGGGGATAACGCAGGAAAGAACATGTGAGCAAAAGGCCAGCAAAAGGCCAGGAACCGTAAA
AAGGCCGCGTTGCTGGCGTTTTTCCATAGGCTCCGCCCCCCTGACGAGCATCACAAAAATCGACGCTCAA
GTCAGAGGTGGCGAAACCCGACAGGACTATAAAGATACCAGGCGTTTCCCCCTGGAAGCTCCCTCGTGCG
CTCTCCTGTTCCGACCCTGCCGCTTACCGGATACCTGTCCGCCTTTCTCCCTTCGGGAAGCGTGGCGCTT
TCTCATAGCTCACGCTGTAGGTATCTCAGTTCGGTGTAGGTCGTTCGCTCCAAGCTGGGCTGTGTGCACG
AACCCCCCGTTCAGCCCGACCGCTGCGCCTTATCCGGTAACTATCGTCTTGAGTCCAACCCGGTAAGACA
CGACTTATCGCCACTGGCAGCAGCCACTGGTAACAGGATTAGCAGAGCGAGGTATGTAGGCGGTGCTACA
GAGTTCTTGAAGTGGTGGCCTAACTACGGCTACACTAGAAGAACAGTATTTGGTATCTGCGCTCTGCTGA
AGCCAGTTACCTTCGGAAAAAGAGTTGGTAGCTCTTGATCCGGCAAACAAACCACCGCTGGTAGCGGTGG
TTTTTTTGTTTGCAAGCAGCAGATTACGCGCAGAAAAAAAGGATCTCAAGAAGATCCTTTGATCTTTTCT
ACGGGGTCTGACGCTCAGTGGAACGAAAACTCACGTTAAGGGATTTTGGTCATGAGATTATCAAAAAGGA
TCTTCACCTAGATCCTTTTAAATTAAAAATGAAGTTTTAAATCAATCTAAAGTATATATGAGTAAACTTG
GTCTGACAGTTACCAATGCTTAATCAGTGAGGCACCTATCTCAGCGATCTGTCTATTTCGTTCATCCATA
GTTGCCTGACTCCCCGTCGTGTAGATAACTACGATACGGGAGGGCTTACCATCTGGCCCCAGTGCTGCAA
TGATACCGCGAGACCCACGCTCACCGGCTCCAGATTTATCAGCAATAAACCAGCCAGCCGGAAGGGCCGA
GCGCAGAAGTGGTCCTGCAACTTTATCCGCCTCCATCCAGTCTATTAATTGTTGCCGGGAAGCTAGAGTA
AGTAGTTCGCCAGTTAATAGTTTGCGCAACGTTGTTGCCATTGCTACAGGCATCGTGGTGTCACGCTCGT
CGTTTGGTATGGCTTCATTCAGCTCCGGTTCCCAACGATCAAGGCGAGTTACATGATCCCCCATGTTGTG
CAAAAAAGCGGTTAGCTCCTTCGGTCCTCCGATCGTTGTCAGAAGTAAGTTGGCCGCAGTGTTATCACTC
ATGGTTATGGCAGCACTGCATAATTCTCTTACTGTCATGCCATCCGTAAGATGCTTTTCTGTGACTGGTG
AGTACTCAACCAAGTCATTCTGAGAATAGTGTATGCGGCGACCGAGTTGCTCTTGCCCGGCGTCAATACG
GGATAATACCGCGCCACATAGCAGAACTTTAAAAGTGCTCATCATTGGAAAACGTTCTTCGGGGCGAAAA
CTCTCAAGGATCTTACCGCTGTTGAGATCCAGTTCGATGTAACCCACTCGTGCACCCAACTGATCTTCAG
CATCTTTTACTTTCACCAGCGTTTCTGGGTGAGCAAAAACAGGAAGGCAAAATGCCGCAAAAAAGGGAAT
AAGGGCGACACGGAAATGTTGAATACTCATACTCTTCCTTTTTCAATATTATTGAAGCATTTATCAGGGT
TATTGTCTCATGAGCGGATACATATTTGAATGTATTTAGAAAAATAAACAAATAGGGGTTCCGCGCACAT
TTCCCCGAAAAGTGCCAC
Features (pLannotate 1.2.2; 20 found; start..end, strand, type, name):
      4..432     +  rep_origin     f1 ori (sequence partly withheld): f1 bacteriophage origin of replication; arrow indicates direction of (+) strand synthesis
    463..618     -  CDS            lacZα (fragment): LacZα fragment of β-galactosidase; lacZ fragment
    626..644     +  promoter       T7 promoter: promoter for bacteriophage T7 RNA polymerase
    681..884     +  CDS            mini-AID: minimal degron from the auxin-responsive IAA17 protein of Arabidopsis thaliana (Kubota et al., 2013) acts as an auxin-inducible degron (AID) in the presence of TIR1
    891..1601    +  CDS            mCherry2: derivative of the monomeric red fluorescent protein mCherry mammalian codon-optimized
   1612..1696    +  CDS            large T antigen (fragment): large T antigen from SV40 (simian virus 40)
   1719..1840    +  polyA_signal   SV40 poly(A) signal: SV40 polyadenylation signal
   1871..1904    -  protein_bind   loxP: Cre-mediated recombination occurs in the 8-bp core sequence (GCATACAT). Cre recombinase
   1965..2464    +  promoter       PGK promoter: mouse phosphoglycerate kinase 1 promoter
   2524..3544    +  CDS            HygR (fragment): aminoglycoside phosphotransferase from E. coli; aph(4)-Ia; confers resistance to hygromycin
   3628..4080    +  polyA_signal   PGK poly(A) signal: mouse phosphoglycerate kinase 1 polyadenylation signal
   4107..4140    -  protein_bind   loxP: Cre-mediated recombination occurs in the 8-bp core sequence (GCATACAT). Cre recombinase
   4189..4207    -  promoter       T3 promoter: promoter for bacteriophage T3 RNA polymerase
   4252..4268    -  protein_bind   lac operator: The lac repressor binds to the lac operator to inhibit transcription in E. coli. This inhibition can be relieved by adding lactose or isopropyl-β-D-thiogalactopyranoside (IPTG). lac repressor encoded by lacI
   4276..4306    -  promoter       lac promoter: promoter for the E. coli lac operon
   4321..4342    -  protein_bind   CAP binding site: CAP binding activates transcription in the presence of cAMP. E. coli catabolite activator protein
   4355..4447    -  CDS            lacI (fragment): lac repressor; lacI; The lac repressor binds to the lac operator to inhibit transcription in E. coli. This inhibition can be relieved by adding lactose or isopropyl-β-D-thiogalactopyranoside (IPTG).
   4630..5218    -  rep_origin     ori: high-copy-number ColE1/pMB1/pBR322/pUC origin of replication
   5389..6249    -  CDS            AmpR: β-lactamase; bla; confers resistance to ampicillin, carbenicillin, and related antibiotics
   6250..6354    -  promoter       AmpR promoter: bla
