[The description below was written by a language model from this plasmid's Addgene catalogue record, the feature table of its GenBank file and pLannotate feature annotations shown in this document.]
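Description:
pMK293 (mAID-mCherry2-Hygro) is a 6,377 bp cassette-source plasmid built on pBluescript KS(-), used to construct homology donor vectors for CRISPR/Cas9-mediated C-terminal tagging of endogenous genes in vertebrate cells (the record lists human, mouse, rat and chicken). It is maintained at high copy in E. coli through a ColE1/pUC-type origin with ampicillin selection from the bla gene. It keeps the usual pBluescript elements: an f1 origin, remnants of the lacZα/lac promoter region, and flanking T7 and T3 promoters with M13 primer sites for sequencing across the insert.

The roughly 2.9 kb insert, flanked by BamHI sites that remain intact so it can be excised, begins with a promoterless open reading frame. This encodes mini-AID, the minimal auxin-inducible degron from Arabidopsis IAA17, followed by mammalian codon-optimized mCherry2 and an SV40 polyadenylation signal. Because no promoter is annotated upstream of the tag apart from the phage T7 promoter, expression is expected to depend on in-frame integration at the 3′ end of a target gene, under that gene's own regulation. Downstream lies a selection unit made of the mouse PGK promoter, the hygromycin resistance gene and a PGK polyadenylation signal. It is bracketed by two loxP sites in the same orientation, which should allow Cre-mediated removal of the marker after clones are isolated.

The plasmid itself contains no homology arms, guide RNA or Cas9. Users add locus-specific arms around the cassette to make a donor. In cells expressing the TIR1 F-box protein, the tagged protein is red fluorescent and can be rapidly degraded when auxin is added, giving conditional protein depletion.
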