Addgene plasmid #72831: pMK293 (mAID-mCherry2-Hygro)
Purpose: C-terminal tagging with mAID-mCherry2 using CRISPR/Cas9
Depositing lab: Masato Kanemaki. Depositing organization: National Institute of Genetics. Publication: Rapid Protein Depletion in Human Cells by Auxin-Inducible Degron Tagging with Short Homology Donors. Natsume T, Kiyomitsu T, Saga Y, Kanemaki MT. Cell Rep. 2016 Apr 5;15(1):210-8. doi: 10.1016/j.celrep.2016.03.001. Epub 2016 Mar 24. PubMed 27052166.
Backbone
  Vector backbone: pBluescript KS(-)
  Backbone size w/o insert (bp): 3502
  Total vector size (bp): 6377
  Vector type: Mammalian Expression, CRISPR
  Selectable markers: Hygromycin
Growth in bacteria
  Bacterial resistance: Ampicillin, 100 μg/mL
  Growth temperature: 37°C
  Growth strain: DH5alpha
  Copy number: High Copy
Gene/Insert
  Gene/Insert name: mAID-mCherry2-Hygro
  Species: H. sapiens (human), M. musculus (mouse), R. norvegicus (rat), G. gallus (chicken)
  Insert size (bp): 2875
  Tag / fusion protein: mAID-mCherry2 (C terminal on backbone)
  Cloning method: Restriction Enzyme; 5′ cloning site BamHI (not destroyed); 3′ cloning site BamHI (not destroyed)
  Sequencing primers: 5′ GTAAAACGACGGCCAGT; 3′ GGAAACAGCTATGACCATG
Resource information
  A portion of this plasmid was derived from a plasmid made by: mCherry2 is a kind gift from Dr. Michael Davidson (Addgene #54517).
Terms and licenses: Academic/Nonprofit Terms; Industry Terms: Not Available to Industry
Depositor comments: This vector can be used for the construction of donor vectors for tagging with mAID-mCherry2.
How to cite: pMK293 (mAID-mCherry2-Hygro) was a gift from Masato Kanemaki (Addgene plasmid # 72831 ; http://n2t.net/addgene:72831 ; RRID:Addgene_72831)
