>Addgene plasmid #72831 | pMK293 (mAID-mCherry2-Hygro) | addgene partial sequence | sequence record 138280 | M13pUC-Fwd 5'-CCCAGTCACGACGTTGTAAAACG-3'
TCACTATAGGGCGAATTGGAGCTCCCCGGGATCCGGTGCAGGCGCCAAGGAGAAGAGTGCTTGTCCTAAA
GATCCAGCCAAACCTCCGGCCAAGGCACAAGTTGTGGGATGGCCACCGGTGAGATCATACCGGAAGAACG
TGATGGTTTCCTGCCAAAAATCAAGCGGTGGCCCGGAGGCGGCGGCGTTCGTGAAGGTATCAATGGACGG
AGCACCGTACTTGAGGAAAATCGATTTGAGGATGTATAAAGCTAGCATGGTGAGCAAGGGCGAGGAGGAT
AACATGGCCATCATCAAGGAGTTCATGCGCTTCAAGGTGCACATGGAGGGCTCCGTGAACGGCCACGAGT
TCGAGATCGAGGGCGAGGGCGAGGGCCGCCCCTACGAGGGCACCCAGACCGCCAAGCTGAAGGTGACCAA
GGGTGGCCCCCTGCCCTTCGCCTGGGACATCCTGTCCCCTCAGTTCATGTACGGCTCCAAGGCCTACGTG
AAGCACCCCGCCGACATCCCCGACTACTTGAAGCTGTCCTTCCCCGAGGGCTTCAATTGGGAGCGCGTGA
TGAACTTCGAGGACGGCGGCGTGGTGACCGTGACCCAGGACTCCTCCCTGCAGGACGGCGAGTTCATCTA
CAAGGTGAAGCTGCGCGGCACCAACTTCCCCTCCGACGGCCCCGTAATGCAGTGTCGTACCATGGGCTGG
GAGGCCTCCACTGAGCGGATGTACCCCGAGGACGGCGCCCTGAAGGGCGAGATCAAGCAGAGGCTGAAGC
TGAAGGACGGCGGCCACTACGACGCTGAGGTCAAGACCACCTACAAGGCCAAGAAGCCCGTGCAGCTGCC
CGGCGCCTACAACGTCGACATCAAGTTGGACATCCTTTCCCACAACGAGGACTACACCATCGTGGAACAG
TACGAACGCGCCGAGGGCCGCCACTCCACCGGCGGCATGGACGAGCTGTACAAGTAATCTAGATAACTGA
TCATAATCAGCCATACCACATTTGTAGAGGTTTTACTTGCTTTAAAAAACCTCCCACACCTCCCCCTGAA
CCTGAAACATAAAATGAATGCAATTGTTGTTGTTAACTTGTTTATTGCAGCTTATAATGGTTACAA
