>Addgene plasmid #72831 | pMK293 (mAID-mCherry2-Hygro) | addgene partial sequence | sequence record 138281 | mPGK-F 5'-cattctgcacgcttcaaaag-3'
GCTGTTCTCCTCTTCCTCATCTCCGGGCCTTTCGACCTGCATCCATCTAGATCTCGAGCAGCTGAAGCTT
ACCGCTAGCATGGATAGATCCGGAAAGCCTGAACTCACCGCGACGTCTGTCGAGAAGTTTCTGATCGAAA
AGTTCGACAGCGTCTCCGACCTGATGCAGCTCTCGGAGGGCGAAGAATCTCGTGCTTTCAGCTTCGATGT
AGGAGGGCGTGGATATGTCCTGCGGGTAAATAGCTGCGCCGATGGTTTCTACAAAGATCGTTATGTTTAT
CGGCACTTTGCATCGGCCGCGCTCCCGATTCCGGAAGTGCTTGACATTGGGGAATTCAGCGAGAGCCTGA
CCTATTGCATCTCCCGCCGTGCACAGGGTGTCACGTTGCAAGACCTGCCTGAAACCGAACTGCCCGCTGT
TCTGCAGCCGGTCGCGGAGGCCATGGATGCGATCGCTGCGGCCGATCTTAGCCAGACGAGCGGGTTCGGC
CCATTCGGACCGCAAGGAATCGGTCAATACACTACATGGCGTGATTTCATATGCGCGATTGCTGATCCCC
ATGTGTATCACTGGCAAACTGTGATGGACGACACCGTCAGTGCGTCCGTCGCGCAGGCTCTCGATGAGCT
GATGCTTTGGGCCGAGGACTGCCCCGAAGTCCGGCACCTCGTGCACGCGGATTTCGGCTCCAACAATGTC
CTGACGGACAATGGCCGCATAACAGCGGTCATTGACTGGAGCGAGGCGATGTTCGGGGATTCCCAATACG
AGGTCGCCAACATCTTCTTCTGGAGGCCGTGGTTGGCTTGTATGGAGCAGCAGACGCGCTACTTCGAGCG
GAGGCATCCGGAGCTTGCAGGATCGCCGCGGCTCCGGGCGTATATGCTCCGCATTGGTCTTGACCAACTC
TATCAGAGCTTGGTTGACGGCAATTTCGATGATGCAGCTTGGGCGCAGGGTCGATGCGACGCAATCGTCC
GATCCGGAGCCGGGACTGTCGGGCGTACACAAATCGCCCGCAGAAGCGCGGCCGTCTGGACCGATGGCTG
TGTAGAAGTACTCGCCGATAGTGGAAACCGACGCCCC
